Addgene plasmid #147162: pAc5.1B-lambdaN-HA-CeAIN1_351-460_P
Purpose: Insect Expression of CeAIN1_351-460
Depositing lab: Elisa Izaurralde. Depositing organization: Max Planck Institute for Developmental Biology.
Backbone
  Vector backbone: Unknown
  Vector type: Insect Expression
Growth in bacteria
  Bacterial resistance: Ampicillin, 100 μg/mL
  Growth temperature: 37°C
  Growth strain: DH5alpha
  Copy number: Low Copy
Gene/Insert
  Gene/Insert name: CeAIN1_351-460
  Species: C. elegans (nematode)
  Entrez Gene: ain-1
  Cloning method: Unknown
Terms and licenses: Academic/Nonprofit Terms; Industry Terms: Not Available to Industry
Depositor comments: ORF extracted from NCBI:NM_078286.4 Plasmids from this collection were made available to the research community and donated after the lab closed. Please note that the sequence provided by the depositing laboratory may be theoretical/predicted or based on Sanger sequencing results. There may be discrepancies between sequencing results obtained by Addgene and the depositor sequence. If an Addgene verified sequence is not available, please contact before placing your order to request that our lab fully sequence the plasmid.
How to cite: pAc5.1B-lambdaN-HA-CeAIN1_351-460_P was a gift from Elisa Izaurralde (Addgene plasmid # 147162 ; http://n2t.net/addgene:147162 ; RRID:Addgene_147162)
