[The description below was written by a language model from this plasmid's Addgene catalogue record and pLannotate feature annotations shown in this document.]
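Description:
pAc5.1B-lambdaN-HA-CeAIN1_351-460_P is an insect-cell expression plasmid of 5,799 nt. The catalogue lists its backbone as unknown, although the name and annotated features point to a pAc5.1-type vector. Expression is driven by the Drosophila melanogaster actin 5C (Ac5) promoter, a strong constitutive promoter commonly used in Drosophila cultured cells, and the transcript is terminated by an SV40 polyadenylation signal. In bacteria the plasmid is maintained through a ColE1/pUC-family origin and selected with ampicillin via the β-lactamase gene and its own promoter. The record lists the plasmid as low copy, even though the origin is annotated as a high-copy type. Short fragments annotated as tetracycline resistance and SV40 large T antigen appear to be non-functional backbone remnants.

The payload is a fusion protein. Immediately downstream of the promoter lies a short fragment of the bacteriophage lambda N protein, followed by an HA epitope (annotated as a partial 3xHA match). Next comes the insert, residues 351–460 of Caenorhabditis elegans AIN-1, taken from the ain-1 reference mRNA; the insert itself is not annotated in the feature table but would occupy the gap between the HA and V5 features. A V5 tag sequence from the backbone sits downstream of the insert, and the record does not say whether it is read in frame or cut off by a stop codon. The meaning of the "_P" suffix is also not explained.

The lambda N peptide binds BoxB RNA hairpins, so constructs of this design are typically used in tethering assays, where the fused protein fragment is recruited to a BoxB-containing reporter mRNA to test its effect on translation or mRNA stability, with HA allowing detection. The stated purpose, however, is simply insect expression of this AIN-1 fragment.
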