Features (pLannotate 1.2.2; 10 found; start..end, strand, type, name):
     56..2568    +  promoter       Ac5 promoter: Drosophila melanogaster actin 5C promoter
   2588..2653    +  CDS            N (fragment): REGN_LAMBD - Experimental evidence at protein level: Swiss-Prot protein existence level 1. Plays a role as a transcriptional antitermination factor that allows the virus to initiate its lytic phase. Activates expression of the delayed viral early genes by modifying host RNA polymerase (RNAP) into a form that is resistant to termination signals. This antitermination function requires the host NusA protein which serves to stabilize the interaction between antitermination protein N and host RNA polymerase. From Escherichia phage lambda (Bacteriophage lambda).
   2678..2704    +  CDS            3xHA (fragment): three tandem HA epitope tags
   3084..3125    +  CDS            V5 tag: epitope tag from simian virus 5
   3225..3359    -  polyA_signal   SV40 poly(A) signal: SV40 polyadenylation signal
   3382..3466    -  CDS            large T antigen (fragment): large T antigen from SV40 (simian virus 40)
   3467..3937    +  CDS            TcR (fragment): tetracycline efflux protein; tet; confers resistance to tetracycline
   3981..4569    -  rep_origin     ori: high-copy-number ColE1/pMB1/pBR322/pUC origin of replication
   4740..5600    -  CDS            AmpR: β-lactamase; bla; confers resistance to ampicillin, carbenicillin, and related antibiotics
   5601..5705    -  promoter       AmpR promoter: bla
>Addgene plasmid #147162 | pAc5.1B-lambdaN-HA-CeAIN1_351-460_P | depositor full sequence | sequence record 289609 | Full Sequence
CTTCAAGGAATTAATTCTATATTCTAAAAACACAAATGATACTTCTAAAAAAAATCATGAATGGCATCAA
CTCTGAATCAAATCTTTGCAGATGCACCTACTTCTCATTTCCACTGTCACATCATTTTTCCAGATCTCGC
TGCCTGTTATGTGGCCCACAAACCAAGACACGTTTTATGGCCATTAAAGCTGGCTGATCGTCGCCAAACA
CCAAATACATATCAATATGTACATTCGAGAAAGAAGCGATCAAAGAAGCGTCTTCGGGCGAGTAGGAGAA
TGCGGAGGAGAAGGAGAACGAGCTGATCTAGTATCTCTCCACAATCCAATGCCAACTGACCAACTGGCCA
TATTCGGAGCAATTTGAAGCCAATTTCCATCGCCTGGCGATCGCTCCATTCTTGGCTATATGTTTTTCAC
CGTTCCCGGGGCCATTTTCAAAGACTCGTCGGTAAGATAAGATTGTGTCACTCGCTGTCTCTCTTCATTT
GTCGAAGAATGCTGAGGAATTTCGCGATGACGTCGGCGAGTATTTTGAAGAATGAGAATAATTTGTATTT
ATACGAAAATCAGTTAGTGGAATTTTCTACAAAAACATGTTATCTATAGATAATTTTGTTGCAAAATATG
TTGACTATGACAAAGATTGTATGTATATACCTTTAATGTATTCTCATTTTCTTATGTATTTATAATGGCA
ATGATGATACTGATGATATTTTAAGATGATGCCAGACCACAGGCTGATTTCTGCGTCTTTTGCCGAACGC
AGTGCATGTGCGGTTGTTGTTTTTTGGAATAGTTTCAATTTTCGGACTGTCCGCTTTGATTTCAGTTTCT
TGGCTTATTCAAAAAGCAAAGTAAAGCCAAAAAAGCGAGATGGCAATACCAAATGCGGCAAAACGGTAGT
GGAAGGAAAGGGGTGCGGGGCAGCGGAAGGAAGGGTGGGGCGGGGCGTGGCGGGGTCTGTGGCTGGGCGC
GACGTCACCGACGTTGGAGCCACTCCTTTGACCATGTGTGCGTGTGTGTATTATTCGTGTCTCGCCACTC
GCCGGTTGTTTTTTTCTTTTTATCTCGCTCTCTCTAGCGCCATCTCGTACGCATGCTCAACGCACCGCAT
GTTGCCGTGTCCTTTATGCGTCATTTTGGCTCGAAATAGGCAATTATTTAAACAAAGATTAGTCAACGAA
AACGCTAAAATAAATAAGTCTACAATATGGTTACTTATTGCCATGTGTGTGCAGCCAACGATAGCAACAA
AAGCAACAACACAGTGGCTTTCCCTCTTTCACTTTTTGTTTGCAAGCGCGTGCGAGCAAGACGGCACGAC
CGGCAAACGCAATTACGCTGACAAAGAGCAGACGAAGTTTTGGCCGAAAAACATCAAGGCGCCTGATACG
AATGCATTTGCAATAACAATTGCGATATTTAATATTGTTTATGAAGCTGTTTGACTTCAAAACACACAAA
AAAAAAAATAAAACAAATTATTTGAAAGAGAATTAGGAATCGGACAGCTTATCGTTACGGGCTAACAGCA
CACCGAGACGAAATAGCTTACCTGACGTCACAGCCTCTGGAAGAACTGCCGCCAAGCAGAGAGAGAGAGA
AAAAGAGGGAGAGCAGCTTAGACCGCATGTGCTTGTGTGTGAGGCGTCTCTCTCTTCGTCTCCTGTTTGC
GCAAACGCATAGACTGCACTGAGAAAATCGATTACCTATTTTTTATGAATGAATATTTGCACTATTACTA
TTCAAAACTATTAAGATAGCAATCACATTCAATAGCCAAATACTATACCACCTGAGCGATGCAACGAAAT
GATCAATTTGAGCAAAAATGCTGCATATTTAGGACGGCATCATTATAGAAATGCTTCTTGCTGTGTACTT
TTCTCTCGTCTGGCAGCTGTTTCGCCGTTATTGTTAAAACCGGCTTAAGTTAGGTGTGTTTTCTACGACT
AGTGATGCCCCTACTAGAAGATGTGTGTTGCACAAATGTCCCTGAATAACCAATTTGAAGTGCAGATAGC
AGTAAACGTAAGCTAATATGAATATTATTTAACTGTAATGTTTTAATATCGCTGGACATTACTAATAAAC
CCACTATAAACACATGTACATATGTATGTTTTGGCATACAATGAGTAGTTGGGGAAAAAATGTGTAAAAG
CACCGTGACCATCACAGCATAAAGATAACCAGCTGAAGTATCGAATATGAGTAACCCCCAAATTGAATCA
CATGCCGCAACTGATAGGACCCATGGAAGTACACTCTTCATGGCGATATACAAGACACACACAAGCACGA
ACACCCAGTTGCGGAGGAAATTCTCCGTAAATGAAAACCCAATCGGCGAACAATTCATACCCATATATGG
TAAAAGTTTTGAACGCGACTTGAGAGCGGAGAGCATTGCGGCTGATAAGGTTTTAGCGCTAAGCGGGCTT
TATAAAACGGGCTGCGGGACCAGTTTTCATATCACTACCGTTTGAGTTCTTGTGCTGTGTGGATACTCCT
CCCGACACAAAGCCGCTCCATCAGCCAGCAGTCGTCTAATCCAGAGACCCCGGATCGGGGTACCAACATG
GACGCACAAACACGACGACGTGAGCGTCGCGCTGAGAAACAAGCTCAATGGAAAGCTGCAAACGGTGGAT
CTCCTCCACATATGGCTTACCCATACGATGTTCCAGATTACGCTCCTCCAAGCTTGAATTCAGCTGATGA
TCTCACACTGACTGTTTGGCATGATCCAAACGGAGAACTCAAGAAATGGCAGAGAGATACTGGAGTGTCC
TATTGGGGAGACCCGGAGAAGCAAACTGACCGTACCATTAGCTTGTGGATTGTTGGCGAAGGTGCCGATG
AGGATTTGGAAACTGCATTGAACCGATGTCCAGTACCACAGAAAAAGGGAGAGGACAATCAACGTTTCCC
ATTCCCAGTACCAGCGAAACGGCCAATTGTTGTGACCGGATGGGGAGAGCTTCCAGAAAATGATCCAAAC
AATCCGTCCAAGAGCGAGTCGACGATATTCGACGAGAACAACTAGCTCGAGTCTAGAGGGCCCGCGGTTC
GAAGGTAAGCCTATCCCTAACCCTCTCCTCGGTCTCGATTCTACGCGTACCGGTCATCATCACCATCACC
ATTGAGTTTAAACCCGCTGATCAGCCTCGACTGTGCCTTCTAAGGCCTGAGCTCGCTGATCAGCCTCGAT
CGAGGATCCAGACATGATAAGATACATTGATGAGTTTGGACAAACCACAACTAGAATGCAGTGAAAAAAA
TGCTTTATTTGTGAAATTTGTGATGCTATTGCTTTATTTGTAACCATTATAAGCTGCAATAAACAAGTTA
ACAACAACAATTGCATTCATTTTATGTTTCAGGTTCAGGGGGAGGTGTGGGAGGTTTTTTAAAGCAAGTA
AAACCTCTACAAATGTGGTATGGCTGATTATGATCAGTCGACCGATGCCCTTGAGAGCCTTCAACCCAGT
CAGCTCCTTCCGGTGGGCGCGGGGCATGACTATCGTCGCCGCACTTATGACTGTCTTCTTTATCATGCAA
CTCGTAGGACAGGTGCCGGCAGCGCTCTGGGTCATTTTCGGCGAGGACCGCTTTCGCTGGAGCGCGACGA
TGATCGGCCTGTCGCTTGCGGTATTCGGAATCTTGCACGCCCTCGCTCAAGCCTTCGTCACTGGTCCCGC
CACCAAACGTTTCGGCGAGAAGCAGGCCATTATCGCCGGCATGGCGGCCGACGCGCTGGGCTACGTCTTG
CTGGCGTTCGCGACGCGAGGCTGGATGGCCTTCCCCATTATGATTCTTCTCGCTTCCGGCGGCATCGGGA
TGCCCGCGTTGCAGGCCATGCTGTCCAGGCAGGTAGATGACGACCATCAGGGACAGCTTCAAGGATCGCT
CGCGGCTCTTACCAGCCAGCAAAAGGCCAGGAACCGTAAAAAGGCCGCGTTGCTGGCGTTTTTCCATAGG
CTCCGCCCCCCTGACGAGCATCACAAAAATCGACGCTCAAGTCAGAGGTGGCGAAACCCGACAGGACTAT
AAAGATACCAGGCGTTTCCCCCTGGAAGCTCCCTCGTGCGCTCTCCTGTTCCGACCCTGCCGCTTACCGG
ATACCTGTCCGCCTTTCTCCCTTCGGGAAGCGTGGCGCTTTCTCAATGCTCACGCTGTAGGTATCTCAGT
TCGGTGTAGGTCGTTCGCTCCAAGCTGGGCTGTGTGCACGAACCCCCCGTTCAGCCCGACCGCTGCGCCT
TATCCGGTAACTATCGTCTTGAGTCCAACCCGGTAAGACACGACTTATCGCCACTGGCAGCAGCCACTGG
TAACAGGATTAGCAGAGCGAGGTATGTAGGCGGTGCTACAGAGTTCTTGAAGTGGTGGCCTAACTACGGC
TACACTAGAAGGACAGTATTTGGTATCTGCGCTCTGCTGAAGCCAGTTACCTTCGGAAAAAGAGTTGGTA
GCTCTTGATCCGGCAAACAAACCACCGCTGGTAGCGGTGGTTTTTTTGTTTGCAAGCAGCAGATTACGCG
CAGAAAAAAAGGATCTCAAGAAGATCCTTTGATCTTTTCTACGGGGTCTGACGCTCAGTGGAACGAAAAC
TCACGTTAAGGGATTTTGGTCATGAGATTATCAAAAAGGATCTTCACCTAGATCCTTTTAAATTAAAAAT
GAAGTTTTAAATCAATCTAAAGTATATATGAGTAAACTTGGTCTGACAGTTACCAATGCTTAATCAGTGA
GGCACCTATCTCAGCGATCTGTCTATTTCGTTCATCCATAGTTGCCTGACTCCCCGTCGTGTAGATAACT
ACGATACGGGAGGGCTTACCATCTGGCCCCAGTGCTGCAATGATACCGCGAGACCCACGCTCACCGGCTC
CAGATTTATCAGCAATAAACCAGCCAGCCGGAAGGGCCGAGCGCAGAAGTGGTCCTGCAACTTTATCCGC
CTCCATCCAGTCTATTAATTGTTGCCGGGAAGCTAGAGTAAGTAGTTCGCCAGTTAATAGTTTGCGCAAC
GTTGTTGCCATTGCTGCAGGCATCGTGGTGTCACGCTCGTCGTTTGGTATGGCTTCATTCAGCTCCGGTT
CCCAACGATCAAGGCGAGTTACATGATCCCCCATGTTGTGCAAAAAAGCGGTTAGCTCCTTCGGTCCTCC
GATCGTTGTCAGAAGTAAGTTGGCCGCAGTGTTATCACTCATGGTTATGGCAGCACTGCATAATTCTCTT
ACTGTCATGCCATCCGTAAGATGCTTTTCTGTGACTGGTGAGTACTCAACCAAGTCATTCTGAGAATAGT
GTATGCGGCGACCGAGTTGCTCTTGCCCGGCGTCAACACGGGATAATACCGCGCCACATAGCAGAACTTT
AAAAGTGCTCATCATTGGAAAACGTTCTTCGGGGCGAAAACTCTCAAGGATCTTACCGCTGTTGAGATCC
AGTTCGATGTAACCCACTCGTGCACCCAACTGATCTTCAGCATCTTTTACTTTCACCAGCGTTTCTGGGT
GAGCAAAAACAGGAAGGCAAAATGCCGCAAAAAAGGGAATAAGGGCGACACGGAAATGTTGAATACTCAT
ACTCTTCCTTTTTCAATATTATTGAAGCATTTATCAGGGTTATTGTCTCATGAGCGGATACATATTTGAA
TGTATTTAGAAAAATAAACAAATAGGGGTTCCGCGCACATTTCCCCGAAAAGTGCCACCTGACGTCTAAG
AAACCATTATTATCATGACATTAACCTATAAAAATAGGCGTATCACGAGGCCCTTTCGT
